>Addgene plasmid #65429 | AAV phSyn1-RSR-FLEX-ChR2(H134R)-EYFP-WPRE-bGHpA | depositor full sequence | sequence record 110864 | AAV phSyn1-RSR-FLEX-ChR2(H134R)-EYFP-WPRE-bGHpA sequence 7035 bps
CCTGCAGGCAGCTGCGCGCTCGCTCGCTCACTGAGGCCGCCCGGGCAAAGCCCGGGCGTCGGGCGACCTT
TGGTCGCCCGGCCTCAGTGAGCGAGCGAGCGCGCAGAGAGGGAGTGGCCAACTCCATCACTAGGGGTTCC
TGCGGCCCGAACGCGTCTGCAGAGGGCCTGCGTATGAGTGCAAGTGGGTTTTAGGACCAGGATGAGGCGG
GGTGGGGGTGCCTACCTGACGACCGACCCCGACCCACTGGACAAGCACCCAACCCCCATTCCCCAAATTG
CGCATCCCCTATCAGAGAGGGGGAGGGGAAACAGGATGCGGCGAGGCGCGTGCGCACTGCCAGCTTCAGC
ACCGCGGACAGTGCCTTCGCCCCCGCCTGGCGGCGCGCGCCACCGCCGCCTCAGCACTGAAGGCGCGCTG
ACGTCACTCGCCGGTCCCCCGCAAACTCCCCTTCCCGGCCACCTTGGTCGCGTCCGCGCCGCCGCCGGCC
CAGCCGGACCGCACCACGCGAGGCGCGAGATAGGGGGGCACGGGCGCGACCATCTGCGCTGCGGCGCCGG
CGACTCAGCGCTGCCTCAGTCTGCGGTGGGCAGCGGAGGAGTCGTGTCGTGCCTGAGAGCGCAGACGCGT
TTCGAATAACTTTAAATAATTGGCATTATTTAAAGTTACCTCAGCACCATGGCTAGCGGCAGCCTCGGAG
TTTGAATAGATAGAATAAAATATCTTTATTTTCATTCCATCTGTGTGTTGGTTTTTTGTGTGAGATCTAC
GGGTGGCATCCCTGTGACCCCTCCCCAGTGCCTCTCCTGGCCCTGGAAGTTGCCACTCCAGTGCCCACCA
GCCTTGTCCTAATAAAATTAAGTTGCATCATTTTGTCTGACTAGGTGTCCTTCTATAATATTATGGGGTG
GAGGGGGGTGGTATGGAGCAAGGGGCAAGTTGGGAAGACAACCTGTAGGGCCTGCGGGGTCTATTGGGAA
CCAAGCTGGAGTGCAGTGGCACAATCTTGGCTCACTGCAATCTCCGCCTCCTGGGTTCAAGCGATTCTCC
TGCCTCAGGCTCCCGAGTTGTTGGGATTCCAGGCATGCATGACCAGGCTCAGCTAATTTTTGTTTTTTTG
GTAGAGACGGGGTTTCACCATATTGGCCAGGCTGGTCTCCAACTCCTAATCTCAGGTGATCTACCCACCT
TGGCCTCCCAAATTGCTGGGATTACAGGCGTGAACCACTGCTCCCTTCCCTGTCCTTCTGCCTCAGCTAA
TTGAGTAGGGGGGAGGCTAACTGAAACACGGAAGGAGACAATACCGGAAGGAACCCGCGCTATGACGGCA
ATAAAAAGACAGAATAAAACGCACGGGTGTTGGGTCGTTTGTTCATAAACGCGGGGTTCGGTCCCAGGGC
TGGCACTCTGTCGATACCCCACCGAGACCCCATTGGGGCCAATACGCCCGCGTTTCTTCCTTTTCCCCAC
CCCACCCCCCAAGTTCGGGTGAAGGCCCAGGGCTCGCAGCCAACGTCGGGGCGGCAGGCCGTGTAACTTT
AAATAATTGGCATTATTTAAAGTTACTCGAGGTTAACTTTACCGTTCGTATAGCATACATTATACGAAGT
TATCTGCGTCGACCTTGTTTAAACTCCGGAGCTAGCACCGGTGGCGCGCCATTTAAATGGCCGGCCTGAA
TTCACTTGCCGGCGGCCGCTTTATCCGGAACCCTTGTACAGCTCGTCCATGCCGAGAGTGATCCCGGCGG
CGGTCACGAACTCCAGCAGGACCATGTGATCGCGCTTCTCGTTGGGGTCTTTGCTCAGGGCGGACTGGTA
GCTCAGGTAGTGGTTGTCGGGCAGCAGCACGGGGCCGTCGCCGATGGGGGTGTTCTGCTGGTAGTGGTCG
GCGAGCTGCACGCTGCCGTCCTCGATGTTGTGGCGGATCTTGAAGTTCACCTTGATGCCGTTCTTCTGCT
TGTCGGCCATGATATAGACGTTGTGGCTGTTGTAGTTGTACTCCAGCTTGTGCCCCAGGATGTTGCCGTC
CTCCTTGAAGTCGATGCCCTTCAGCTCGATGCGGTTCACCAGGGTGTCGCCCTCGAACTTCACCTCGGCG
CGGGTCTTGTAGTTGCCGTCGTCCTTGAAGAAGATGGTGCGCTCCTGGACGTAGCCTTCGGGCATGGCGG
ACTTGAAGAAGTCGTGCTGCTTCATGTGGTCGGGGTAGCGGGCGAAGCACTGCAGGCCGTAGCCGAAGGT
GGTCACGAGGGTGGGCCAGGGCACGGGCAGCTTGCCGGTGGTGCAGATGAACTTCAGGGTCAGCTTGCCG
TAGGTGGCATCGCCCTCGCCCTCGCCGGACACGCTGAACTTGTGGCCGTTTACGTCGCCGTCCAGCTCGA
CCAGGATGGGCACCACCCCGGTGAACAGCTCCTCGCCCTTGCTCACCATGGTGGCGGCCGCGGGTACTGC
GCCAGCCTCGGCCTCGTCCTCCACCAGCGTCTCGACCTCAATCTCAGTGCCACCAATGTTCAATTTGGTG
GTCTTGCGAATGTCGCCGTGGATGAGGATATGCTCGTGGATCAGCACGCGCAGGTAGTGGCCGAGCAGAC
CCCAGCAGTTCTTCGACATCAGGTCAATGATGGTGTGGCCGACGGTGGAGCCGTACACGCTCAGGACGCC
GAAGCCCTCGGGGCCGAGGATGAACAGGATGGGGAACATACCCCATGATACGAAGAAGAGCCAAGCCATG
CCAGTCACCACCTGGCGACACCGGCCCTTCGGCACGGTGTGGTAACCCTCGATGTAGGCCTTGGCAGCGT
GAAAGAACGTGTTAGCACCATAACACAGACCCAGGCAGAAGAAGATGACCTTGACGTATCCGGTGGCCAT
GGCGGAAGTGGCGCCCCACACAATTGTGCCAATATCAGACACAAGCAGACCCATGGTGCGCCTGCTGTAG
TCGTTGGACAAGCCCGTCAGGTTTGACAGGCGAATGAGAATGACCGGGCAGGTGAGAAGCCACTCGGCGT
AACGCAACCACTGGACGCGGTGGCCTGTGGCTAGATACAGCATGGACGGGTTCTTAAACTCGAAGAAGAA
CTCGAGAATCACCTTGACCATCTCGATAGCGCACACATAGATCTCCTCCCAGCCGCAGGTTGACTTCCAT
GTTTGGTAGGCGTAAAACATAAGCAGTAGGATGGAGAAGCCAGCAGCAAGCCATTGCAGCACGTTCGACG
CCGTTTGGGCACCGTTTGTGCCACGCGACTCAATCCAGCCCGCGCAGTAACACTGGTCCTCAGGCACAAG
TACAGAGCCATTGACGACTACTGGGTTCGTTACAAATAGCAGCTCGCGCCCAACGGCACTCAGGGCGCCT
CCATAATCCATGGTGGCAAGGCCGGCCAGGATTTAAATGGCGCGCCAAATAAATTGCTATAATGTATGCT
ATACGAAGTTATCACTAGTCGCTTATCGATAATCAACCTCTGGATTACAAAATTTGTGAAAGATTGACTG
GTATTCTTAACTATGTTGCTCCTTTTACGCTATGTGGATACGCTGCTTTAATGCCTTTGTATCATGCTAT
TGCTTCCCGTATGGCTTTCATTTTCTCCTCCTTGTATAAATCCTGGTTGCTGTCTCTTTATGAGGAGTTG
TGGCCCGTTGTCAGGCAACGTGGCGTGGTGTGCACTGTGTTTGCTGACGCAACCCCCACTGGTTGGGGCA
TTGCCACCACCTGTCAGCTCCTTTCCGGGACTTTCGCTTTCCCCCTCCCTATTGCCACGGCGGAACTCAT
CGCCGCCTGCCTTGCCCGCTGCTGGACAGGGGCTCGGCTGTTGGGCACTGACAATTCCGTGGTGTTGTCG
GGGAAATCATCGTCCTTTCCTTGGCTGCTCGCCTGTGTTGCCACCTGGATTCTGCGCGGGACGTCCTTCT
GCTACGTCCCTTCGGCCCTCAATCCAGCGGACCTTCCTTCCCGCGGCCTGCTGCCGGCTCTGCGGCCTCT
TCCGCGTCTTCGCCTTCGCCCTCAGACGAGTCGGATCTCCCTTTGGGCCGCCTCCCCGCATCGATACCGC
CTAGGGCCTCGACTGTGCCTTCTAGTTGCCAGCCATCTGTTGTTTGCCCCTCCCCCGTGCCTTCCTTGAC
CCTGGAAGGTGCCACTCCCACTGTCCTTTCCTAATAAAATGAGGAAATTGCATCGCATTGTCTGAGTAGG
TGTCATTCTATTCTGGGGGGTGGGGTGGGGCAGGACAGCAAGGGGGAGGATTGGGAAGACAATAGCAGGC
ATGCTGGGGATTAATTAATTGGGCCGCAGGAACCCCTAGTGATGGAGTTGGCCACTCCCTCTCTGCGCGC
TCGCTCGCTCACTGAGGCCGGGCGACCAAAGGTCGCCCGACGCCCGGGCTTTGCCCGGGCGGCCTCAGTG
AGCGAGCGAGCGCGCAGCTGCCTGCAGGGGCGCCTGATGCGGTATTTTCTCCTTACGCATCTGTGCGGTA
TTTCACACCGCATA
[142 nt withheld, positions 4495-4636]
C
[141 nt withheld, positions 4638-4778]
CCTTTGACGTTGGAGTCCACGTTCTTT
[37 nt withheld, positions 4806-4842]
ACCCTATCTCGGGCTATTCTTTTGATTTATAAGGGATTTTGCCGATTTCGGCCTATTGGTTAAAAAATGA
GCTGATTTAACAAAAATTTAACGCGAATTTTAACAAAATATTAACGTTTACAATTTTATGGTGCACTCTC
AGTACAATCTGCTCTGATGCCGCATAGTTAAGCCAGCCCCGACACCCGCCAACACCCGCTGACGCGCCCT
GACGGGCTTGTCTGCTCCCGGCATCCGCTTACAGACAAGCTGTGACCGTCTCCGGGAGCTGCATGTGTCA
GAGGTTTTCACCGTCATCACCGAAACGCGCGAGACGAAAGGGCCTCGTGATACGCCTATTTTTATAGGTT
AATGTCATGATAATAATGGTTTCTTAGACGTCAGGTGGCACTTTTCGGGGAAATGTGCGCGGAACCCCTA
TTTGTTTATTTTTCTAAATACATTCAAATATGTATCCGCTCATGAGACAATAACCCTGATAAATGCTTCA
ATAATATTGAAAAAGGAAGAGTATGAGTATTCAACATTTCCGTGTCGCCCTTATTCCCTTTTTTGCGGCA
TTTTGCCTTCCTGTTTTTGCTCACCCAGAAACGCTGGTGAAAGTAAAAGATGCTGAAGATCAGTTGGGTG
CACGAGTGGGTTACATCGAACTGGATCTCAACAGCGGTAAGATCCTTGAGAGTTTTCGCCCCGAAGAACG
TTTTCCAATGATGAGCACTTTTAAAGTTCTGCTATGTGGCGCGGTATTATCCCGTATTGACGCCGGGCAA
GAGCAACTCGGTCGCCGCATACACTATTCTCAGAATGACTTGGTTGAGTACTCACCAGTCACAGAAAAGC
ATCTTACGGATGGCATGACAGTAAGAGAATTATGCAGTGCTGCCATAACCATGAGTGATAACACTGCGGC
CAACTTACTTCTGACAACGATCGGAGGACCGAAGGAGCTAACCGCTTTTTTGCACAACATGGGGGATCAT
GTAACTCGCCTTGATCGTTGGGAACCGGAGCTGAATGAAGCCATACCAAACGACGAGCGTGACACCACGA
TGCCTGTAGCAATGGCAACAACGTTGCGCAAACTATTAACTGGCGAACTACTTACTCTAGCTTCCCGGCA
ACAATTAATAGACTGGATGGAGGCGGATAAAGTTGCAGGACCACTTCTGCGCTCGGCCCTTCCGGCTGGC
TGGTTTATTGCTGATAAATCTGGAGCCGGTGAGCGTGGGTCTCGCGGTATCATTGCAGCACTGGGGCCAG
ATGGTAAGCCCTCCCGTATCGTAGTTATCTACACGACGGGGAGTCAGGCAACTATGGATGAACGAAATAG
ACAGATCGCTGAGATAGGTGCCTCACTGATTAAGCATTGGTAACTGTCAGACCAAGTTTACTCATATATA
CTTTAGATTGATTTAAAACTTCATTTTTAATTTAAAAGGATCTAGGTGAAGATCCTTTTTGATAATCTCA
TGACCAAAATCCCTTAACGTGAGTTTTCGTTCCACTGAGCGTCAGACCCCGTAGAAAAGATCAAAGGATC
TTCTTGAGATCCTTTTTTTCTGCGCGTAATCTGCTGCTTGCAAACAAAAAAACCACCGCTACCAGCGGTG
GTTTGTTTGCCGGATCAAGAGCTACCAACTCTTTTTCCGAAGGTAACTGGCTTCAGCAGAGCGCAGATAC
CAAATACTGTCCTTCTAGTGTAGCCGTAGTTAGGCCACCACTTCAAGAACTCTGTAGCACCGCCTACATA
CCTCGCTCTGCTAATCCTGTTACCAGTGGCTGCTGCCAGTGGCGATAAGTCGTGTCTTACCGGGTTGGAC
TCAAGACGATAGTTACCGGATAAGGCGCAGCGGTCGGGCTGAACGGGGGGTTCGTGCACACAGCCCAGCT
TGGAGCGAACGACCTACACCGAACTGAGATACCTACAGCGTGAGCTATGAGAAAGCGCCACGCTTCCCGA
AGGGAGAAAGGCGGACAGGTATCCGGTAAGCGGCAGGGTCGGAACAGGAGAGCGCACGAGGGAGCTTCCA
GGGGGAAACGCCTGGTATCTTTATAGTCCTGTCGGGTTTCGCCACCTCTGACTTGAGCGTCGATTTTTGT
GATGCTCGTCAGGGGGGCGGAGCCTATGGAAAAACGCCAGCAACGCGGCCTTTTTACGGTTCCTGGCCTT
TTGCTGGCCTTTTGCTCACATGT
Features (pLannotate 1.2.2; 20 found; start..end, strand, type, name):
      1..141     -  repeat_region  AAV2 ITR: inverted terminal repeat of adeno-associated virus serotype 2 inverted
    177..624     +  promoter       hSyn promoter: human synapsin I promoter; confers neuron-specific expression (Kügler et al., 2003)
    714..762     +  polyA_signal   poly(A) signal: synthetic polyadenylation signal
    771..1247    +  polyA_signal   hGH poly(A) signal: human growth hormone polyadenylation signal
   1326..1374    +  polyA_signal   HSV TK poly(A) signal: herpes simplex virus thymidine kinase polyadenylation signal (Cole and Stacy, 1985)
   1465..1481    -  polyA_signal   bGH poly(A) signal (fragment): bovine growth hormone polyadenylation signal
   1580..1613    +  protein_bind   lox71: Left element (LE) mutant of loxP (Araki et al., 2010). Cre-mediated recombination occurs in the 8-bp core sequence (GCATACAT). Cre recombinase
   1713..2429    -  CDS            EYFP: EYFP is a basic (constitutively fluorescent) green/yellow fluorescent protein published in 1996, derived from Aequorea victoria. It is reported to be a very rapidly-maturing weak dimer with high acid sensitivity.
   2449..3371    -  CDS            ChR2 (fragment): N-terminal fragment of channelrhodopsin-2 from the alga Chlamydomonas reinhardtii (Nagel et al., 2003) blue light-activated cation channel
   3409..3442    -  protein_bind   loxJTZ17: Right element (RE) mutant of loxP (Araki et al., 2010). Cre-mediated recombination occurs in the 8-bp core sequence (GCATACAT). Cre recombinase
   3461..4049    +  misc_feature   WPRE: woodchuck hepatitis virus posttranscriptional regulatory element
   4073..4280    +  polyA_signal   bGH poly(A) signal: bovine growth hormone polyadenylation signal
   4298..4438    +  repeat_region  AAV2 ITR: inverted terminal repeat of adeno-associated virus serotype 2 inverted
   4443..4494    -  misc_feature   bom (fragment): basis of mobility region from pBR322
   4513..4893    +  rep_origin     M13 ori (sequence partly withheld): M13 bacteriophage origin of replication; arrow indicates direction of (+) strand synthesis
   4969..5018    -  misc_feature   bom (fragment): basis of mobility region from pBR322
   5120..5155    -  CDS            rop (fragment): Rop protein, which maintains plasmids at low copy number; rop
   5250..5354    +  promoter       AmpR promoter: bla
   5355..6215    +  CDS            AmpR: β-lactamase; bla; confers resistance to ampicillin, carbenicillin, and related antibiotics
   6386..6974    +  rep_origin     ori: high-copy-number ColE1/pMB1/pBR322/pUC origin of replication
