[The description below was written by a language model from this plasmid's Addgene catalogue record and pLannotate feature annotations shown in this document.]
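Description:
AAV phSyn1-RSR-FLEX-ChR2(H134R)-EYFP-WPRE-bGHpA is an AAV transfer plasmid of about 7.0 kb built on the pAAV-MCS backbone, in which the original CMV promoter, multiple cloning site and hGH polyadenylation sequence were replaced by a recombinase-gated optogenetic cassette. The region to be packaged is bounded by two AAV2 inverted terminal repeats and totals roughly 4.4 kb including the ITRs. The plasmid is maintained in bacteria through a high-copy ColE1/pUC-type origin with ampicillin selection (AmpR/bla). An M13 phage origin and small pBR322-derived bom and rop fragments are also annotated in the backbone.

Expression is driven by the human synapsin I promoter, which restricts activity to neurons. Directly downstream is a Rox-Stop-Rox cassette. The annotation shows the stop element as a series of polyadenylation signals (synthetic, hGH and HSV TK), although the rox sites themselves are not called in the feature table. This cassette terminates transcription until Dre recombinase excises it. Next comes a FLEX unit in which the Chlamydomonas reinhardtii channelrhodopsin-2 H134R variant, fused at its C terminus to EYFP, lies in antisense orientation between the mutant lox71 and loxJTZ17 sites. Cre inverts the coding sequence into the sense orientation, and pairing a left-element mutant site with a right-element mutant site favours keeping the inverted state. A WPRE enhances transcript expression, and a bGH poly(A) signal ends the message. Because both Dre-mediated stop removal and Cre-mediated inversion are needed, the construct is used to produce AAV that expresses the light-gated cation channel and its fluorescent tag only in neurons at the intersection of two recombinase-defined populations.
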