Addgene plasmid #65429: AAV phSyn1-RSR-FLEX-ChR2(H134R)-EYFP-WPRE-bGHpA
Purpose: Can be used to generate AAV virus that will express the ChR2(H134R)-EYFP channelrhodopsin fusion protein in neurons under intersectional control by Dre and Cre recombinases
Depositing lab: Hongkui Zeng. Depositing organization: Allen Institute. Publication: Transgenic mice for intersectional targeting of neural sensors and effectors with high specificity and performance. Madisen L, Garner AR, Shimaoka D, Chuong AS, Klapoetke NC, Li L, van der Bourg A, Niino Y, Egolf L, Monetti C, Gu H, Mills M, Cheng A, Tasic B, Nguyen TN, Sunkin SM, Benucci A, Nagy A, Miyawaki A, Helmchen F, Empson RM, Knopfel T, Boyden ES, Reid RC, Carandini M, Zeng H. Neuron. 2015 Mar 4;85(5):942-58. doi: 10.1016/j.neuron.2015.02.022. PubMed 25741722.
Backbone
  Vector backbone: pAAV-MCS
  Backbone manufacturer: Stratagene
  Modifications to backbone: A fragment containing: the hSyn1 promoter-a (Rox-Stop-Rox) cassette-a FLEX cassette with Lox71/LoxJTZ17 sites flanking (ChR2H134R-EYFP)-WPRE-bGHpA were swapped in to replace the CMV promoter-MCS-hGHpA sequence. Total insert size including the two ITRs is 4439 bp.
  Vector type: AAV
Growth in bacteria
  Bacterial resistance: Ampicillin, 100 μg/mL
  Growth temperature: 30°C
  Growth strain: Stbl2
  Copy number: Unknown
Gene/Insert
  Gene/Insert name: ChR2(H134R)-EYFP (alt name: channelrhodopsin-2 variant H134R-EYFP)
  Species: C. reinhardtii
  Insert size (bp): 1671
  Mutation: H134R variant
  Promoter: hSyn1
  Tag / fusion protein: EYFP (C terminal on insert)
  Cloning method: Restriction Enzyme; 5′ cloning site Not1 (destroyed during cloning); 3′ cloning site Not1 (destroyed during cloning)
  Sequencing primers: 5′ none; 3′ none
Terms and licenses: Academic/Nonprofit Terms; Industry Terms: Not Available to Industry
How to cite: AAV phSyn1-RSR-FLEX-ChR2(H134R)-EYFP-WPRE-bGHpA was a gift from Hongkui Zeng (Addgene plasmid # 65429 ; http://n2t.net/addgene:65429 ; RRID:Addgene_65429)
