>Addgene plasmid #65429 | AAV phSyn1-RSR-FLEX-ChR2(H134R)-EYFP-WPRE-bGHpA | addgene partial sequence | sequence record 115294 | WPRE-R 5'-CATAGCGTAAAAGGAGCAACA-3'
ATCCAGAGGTTGATTATCGATAAGCGACTAGTGATAACTTCGTATAGCATACATTATAGCAATTTATTTG
GCGCGCCATTTAAATCCTGGCCGGCCTTGCCACCATGGATTATGGAGGCGCCCTGAGTGCCGTTGGGCGC
GAGCTGCTATTTGTAACGAACCCAGTAGTCGTCAATGGCTCTGTACTTGTGCCTGAGGACCAGTGTTACT
GCGCGGGCTGGATTGAGTCGCGTGGCACAAACGGTGCCCAAACGGCGTCGAACGTGCTGCAATGGCTTGC
TGCTGGCTTCTCCATCCTACTGCTTATGTTTTACGCCTACCAAACATGGAAGTCAACCTGCGGCTGGGAG
GAGATCTATGTGTGCGCTATCGAGATGGTCAAGGTGATTCTCGAGTTCTTCTTCGAGTTTAAGAACCCGT
CCATGCTGTATCTAGCCACAGGCCACCGCGTCCAGTGGTTGCGTTACGCCGAGTGGCTTCTCACCTGCCC
GGTCATTCTCATTCGCCTGTCAAACCTGACGGGCTTGTCCAACGACTACAGCAGGCGCACCATGGGTCTG
CTTGTGTCTGATATTGGCACAATTGTGTGGGGCGCCACTTCCGCCATGGCCACCGGATACGTCAAGGTCA
TCTTCTTCTGCCTGGGTCTGTGTTATGGTGCTAACACGTTCTTTCACGCTGCCAAGGCCTACATCGAGGG
TTACCACACCGTGCCGAAGGGCCGGTGTCGCCAGGTGGTGACTGGCATGGCTTGGCTCTTCTTCGTATCA
TGGGGTATGTTCCCCATCCTGTTCATCCTCGGCCCCGAGGGCTTCGGCGTCCTGAGCGTGTACGGCT
