>Addgene plasmid #65429 | AAV phSyn1-RSR-FLEX-ChR2(H134R)-EYFP-WPRE-bGHpA | addgene partial sequence | sequence record 115323 | EGFP-C 5'-CATGGTCCTGCTGGAGTTCGTG-3'
GGCGCGCCACCGGTGCTAGCTCCGGAGTTTAAACAAGGTCGACGCAGATAACTTCGTATAATGTATGCTA
TACGAACGGTAAAGTTAACCTCGAGTAACTTTAAATAATGCCAATTATTTAAAGTTACACGGCCTGCCGC
CCCGACGTTGGCTGCGAGCCCTGGGCCTTCACCCGAACTTGGGGGGTGGGGTGGGGAAAAGGAAGAAACG
CGGGCGTATTGGCCCCAATGGGGTCTCGGTGGGGTATCGACAGAGTGCCAGCCCTGGGACCGAACCCCGC
GTTTATGAACAAACGACCCAACACCCGTGCGTTTTATTCTGTCTTTTTATTGCCGTCATAGCGCGGGTTC
CTTCCGGTATTGTCTCCTTCCGTGTTTCAGTTAGCCTCCCCCCTACTCAATTAGCTGAGGCAGAAGGACA
GGGAAGGGAGCAGTGGTTCACGCCTGTAATCCCAGCAATTTGGGAGGCCAAGGTGGGTAGATCACCTGAG
ATTAGGAGTTGGAGACCAGCCTGGCCAATATGGTGAAACCCCGTCTCTACCAAAAAAACAAAAATTAGCT
GAGCCTGGTCATGCATGCCTGGAATCC
